Features (pLannotate 1.2.2; 10 found; start..end, strand, type, name):
    121..213     +  CDS            lacI (fragment): lac repressor; lacI; The lac repressor binds to the lac operator to inhibit transcription in E. coli. This inhibition can be relieved by adding lactose or isopropyl-β-D-thiogalactopyranoside (IPTG).
    268..295     -  terminator     rrnB T2 terminator: transcription terminator T2 from the E. coli rrnB gene
    427..470     +  terminator     rrnB T1 terminator: Escherichia coli rrnB; transcription terminator T1 from the E. coli rrnB gene
    517..553     -  CDS            lacZα (fragment): LacZα fragment of β-galactosidase; lacZ fragment
    569..668     +  protein_bind   attL1: mutant version of attL; recombination site for the Gateway® LR reaction LR Clonase™
    674..1945    +  CDS            SLC35A5: S35A5_HUMAN - Experimental evidence at protein level: Swiss-Prot protein existence level 1. From Homo sapiens (Human).
   1950..2049    -  protein_bind   attL2: mutant version of attL; recombination site for the Gateway® LR reaction LR Clonase™
   2067..2085    -  promoter       T7 promoter: promoter for bacteriophage T7 RNA polymerase
   2219..3028    +  CDS            KanR: aminoglycoside phosphotransferase; aph(3')-Ia; confers resistance to kanamycin in bacteria or G418 (Geneticin®) in eukaryotes
   3175..3763    +  rep_origin     ori: high-copy-number ColE1/pMB1/pBR322/pUC origin of replication
>Addgene plasmid | pDONR221-SLC35A5_STOP | analyzer sequence | sequence record 312488
CTTTCCTGCGTTATCCCCTGATTCTGTGGATAACCGTATTACCGCCTTTGAGTGAGCTGATACCGCTCGC
CGCAGCCGAACGACCGAGCGCAGCGAGTCAGTGAGCGAGGAAGCGGAAGAGCGCCCAATACGCAAACCGC
CTCTCCCCGCGCGTTGGCCGATTCATTAATGCAGCTGGCACGACAGGTTTCCCGACTGGAAAGCGGGCAG
TGAGCGCAACGCAATTAATACGCGTACCGCTAGCCAGGAAGAGTTTGTAGAAACGCAAAAAGGCCATCCG
TCAGGATGGCCTTCTGCTTAGTTTGATGCCTGGCAGTTTATGGCGGGCGTCCTGCCCGCCACCCTCCGGG
CCGTTGCTTCACAACGTTCAAATCCGCTCCCGGCGGATTTGTCCTACTCAGGAGAGCGTTCACCGACAAA
CAACAGATAAAACGAAAGGCCCAGTCTTCCGACTGAGCCTTTCGTTTTATTTGATGCCTGGCAGTTCCCT
ACTCTCGCGTTAACGCTAGCATGGATGTTTTCCCAGTCACGACGTTGTAAAACGACGGCCAGTCTTAAGC
TCGGGCCCCAAATAATGATTTTATTTTGACTGATAGTGACCTGTTCGTTGCAACACATTGATGAGCAATG
CTTTTTTATAATGCCAACTTTGTACAAAAAAGCAGGCTCCACCATGGAGAAGCAGTGCTGTAGCCACCCT
GTGATCTGCTCCCTGTCTACCATGTACACATTCCTGCTGGGCGCCATCTTTATCGCCCTGAGCTCCTCTC
GGATCCTGCTGGTCAAGTATAGCGCCAACGAGGAGAATAAGTACGACTATCTGCCAACCACAGTGAACGT
GTGCTCCGAGCTGGTGAAGCTGGTGTTCTGCGTGCTGGTGTCCTTTTGCGTGATCAAGAAGGATCACCAG
TCTAGGAATCTGAAGTACGCCTCTTGGAAGGAGTTCAGCGACTTTATGAAGTGGTCTATCCCCGCCTTCC
TGTATTTTCTGGATAACCTGATCGTGTTCTACGTGCTGAGCTATCTGCAGCCTGCCATGGCCGTGATCTT
CAGCAATTTTTCCATCATCACCACAGCCCTGCTGTTCAGGATCGTGCTGAAGCGGAGACTGAACTGGATC
CAGTGGGCCAGCCTGCTGACCCTGTTTCTGTCCATCGTGGCCCTGACAGCCGGCACCAAGACACTGCAGC
ACAACCTGGCAGGAAGGGGATTCCACCACGACGCCTTCTTTAGCCCTTCCAACTCTTGCCTGCTGTTTAG
GAGCGAGTGCCCACGCAAGGATAATTGTACCGCCAAGGAGTGGACATTCCCCGAGGCCAAGTGGAACACC
ACAGCCCGGGTGTTTTCCCACATCAGACTGGGCATGGGCCACGTGCTGATCATCGTGCAGTGTTTCATCA
GCTCCATGGCCAACATCTACAATGAGAAGATCCTGAAGGAGGGCAACCAGCTGACCGAGTCCATCTTCAT
CCAGAATTCTAAGCTGTATTTCTTTGGCATCCTGTTTAATGGCCTGACACTGGGCCTGCAGCGGAGCAAC
AGAGACCAGATCAAGAATTGCGGCTTCTTTTACGGCCACTCTGCCTTCAGCGTGGCCCTGATCTTCGTGA
CCGCCTTTCAGGGCCTGTCCGTGGCCTTCATCCTGAAGTTTCTGGACAACATGTTTCACGTGCTGATGGC
CCAGGTGACCACAGTGATCATCACCACAGTGTCTGTGCTGGTGTTCGATTTTCGGCCAAGCCTGGAGTTC
TTTCTGGAGGCCCCCAGCGTGCTGCTGTCCATCTTCATCTACAATGCCTCCAAGCCCCAGGTGCCTGAGT
ATGCCCCAAGACAGGAGAGGATCCGCGACCTGTCTGGCAACCTGTGGGAGAGGTCTAGCGGCGATGGAGA
GGAGCTGGAGCGCCTGACCAAGCCAAAGTCCGATGAGTCTGACGAGGATACATTTTAAGACCCAGCTTTC
TTGTACAAAGTTGGCATTATAAGAAAGCATTGCTTATCAATTTGTTGCAACGAACAGGTCACTATCAGTC
AAAATAAAATCATTATTTGCCATCCAGCTGATATCCCCTATAGTGAGTCGTATTACATGGTCATAGCTGT
TTCCTGGCAGCTCTGGCCCGTGTCTCAAAATCTCTGATGTTACATTGCACAAGATAAAATAATATCATCA
TGAACAATAAAACTGTCTGCTTACATAAACAGTAATACAAGGGGTGTTATGAGCCATATTCAACGGGAAA
CGTCGAGGCCGCGATTAAATTCCAACATGGATGCTGATTTATATGGGTATAAATGGGCTCGCGATAATGT
CGGGCAATCAGGTGCGACAATCTATCGCTTGTATGGGAAGCCCGATGCGCCAGAGTTGTTTCTGAAACAT
GGCAAAGGTAGCGTTGCCAATGATGTTACAGATGAGATGGTCAGACTAAACTGGCTGACGGAATTTATGC
CTCTTCCGACCATCAAGCATTTTATCCGTACTCCTGATGATGCATGGTTACTCACCACTGCGATCCCCGG
AAAAACAGCATTCCAGGTATTAGAAGAATATCCTGATTCAGGTGAAAATATTGTTGATGCGCTGGCAGTG
TTCCTGCGCCGGTTGCATTCGATTCCTGTTTGTAATTGTCCTTTTAACAGCGATCGCGTATTTCGTCTCG
CTCAGGCGCAATCACGAATGAATAACGGTTTGGTTGATGCGAGTGATTTTGATGACGAGCGTAATGGCTG
GCCTGTTGAACAAGTCTGGAAAGAAATGCATAAACTTTTGCCATTCTCACCGGATTCAGTCGTCACTCAT
GGTGATTTCTCACTTGATAACCTTATTTTTGACGAGGGGAAATTAATAGGTTGTATTGATGTTGGACGAG
TCGGAATCGCAGACCGATACCAGGATCTTGCCATCCTATGGAACTGCCTCGGTGAGTTTTCTCCTTCATT
ACAGAAACGGCTTTTTCAAAAATATGGTATTGATAATCCTGATATGAATAAATTGCAGTTTCATTTGATG
CTCGATGAGTTTTTCTAATCAGAATTGGTTAATTGGTTGTAACACTGGCAGAGCATTACGCTGACTTGAC
GGGACGGCGCAAGCTCATGACCAAAATCCCTTAACGTGAGTTACGCGTCGTTCCACTGAGCGTCAGACCC
CGTAGAAAAGATCAAAGGATCTTCTTGAGATCCTTTTTTTCTGCGCGTAATCTGCTGCTTGCAAACAAAA
AAACCACCGCTACCAGCGGTGGTTTGTTTGCCGGATCAAGAGCTACCAACTCTTTTTCCGAAGGTAACTG
GCTTCAGCAGAGCGCAGATACCAAATACTGTTCTTCTAGTGTAGCCGTAGTTAGGCCACCACTTCAAGAA
CTCTGTAGCACCGCCTACATACCTCGCTCTGCTAATCCTGTTACCAGTGGCTGCTGCCAGTGGCGATAAG
TCGTGTCTTACCGGGTTGGACTCAAGACGATAGTTACCGGATAAGGCGCAGCGGTCGGGCTGAACGGGGG
GTTCGTGCACACAGCCCAGCTTGGAGCGAACGACCTACACCGAACTGAGATACCTACAGCGTGAGCTATG
AGAAAGCGCCACGCTTCCCGAAGGGAGAAAGGCGGACAGGTATCCGGTAAGCGGCAGGGTCGGAACAGGA
GAGCGCACGAGGGAGCTTCCAGGGGGAAACGCCTGGTATCTTTATAGTCCTGTCGGGTTTCGCCACCTCT
GACTTGAGCGTCGATTTTTGTGATGCTCGTCAGGGGGGCGGAGCCTATGGAAAAACGCCAGCAACGCGGC
CTTTTTACGGTTCCTGGCCTTTTGCTGGCCTTTTGCTCACATGTT
